>Addgene plasmid #201886 | pET3-ARF5-His6(CO) | addgene full sequence | sequence record 403150 | Addgene NGS Result
GCACCTGTGGCGCCGGTGATGCCGGCCACGATGCGTCCGGCGTAGAGGATCGAGATCTCGATCCCGCGAA
ATTAATACGACTCACTATAGGGAGACCACAACGGTTTCCCTCTAGAAATAATTTTGTTTAACTTTAAGAA
GGAGATATACATATGGGCCTCACCGTGTCCGCGCTCTTTTCGCGGATCTTCGGGAAGAAGCAGATGCGGA
TTCTCATGGTTGGCTTGGATGCGGCTGGCAAGACCACAATCCTGTACAAACTGAAGTTGGGGGAGATTGT
CACCACCATCCCAACCATAGGCTTCAATGTAGAAACAGTGGAATATAAGAACATCTGTTTCACAGTCTGG
GACGTGGGAGGCCAGGACAAGATTCGGCCTCTGTGGCGGCACTACTTCCAGAACACTCAGGGCCTCATCT
TTGTGGTGGACAGTAATGACCGGGAGCGGGTCCAAGAATCTGCTGATGAACTCCAGAAGATGCTGCAGGA
GGACGAGCTGCGGGATGCAGTGCTGCTGGTATTTGCCAACAAGCAGGACATGCCCAACGCCATGCCCGTG
AGCGAGCTGACTGACAAGCTGGGGCTACAGCACTTACGCAGCCGCACGTGGTATGTCCAGGCCACCTGTG
CCACCCAAGGCACAGGTCTGTACGATGGTCTGGACTGGCTGTCCCACGAGCTGTCAAAGCGCGGCAGCGG
CAGCGGCAGCCATCACCATCACCATCACTAAGGATCCGGCTGCTAACAAAGCCCGAAAGGAAGCTGAGTT
GGCTGCTGCCACCGCTGAGCAATAACTAGCATAACCCCTTGGGGCCTCTAAACGGGTCTTGAGGGGTTTT
TTGCTGAAAGGAGGAACTATATCCGGATATCCACAGGACGGGTGTGGTCGCCATGATCGCGTAGTCGATA
GTGGCTCCAAGTAGCGAAGCGAGCAGGACTGGGCGGCGGCCAAAGCGGTCGGACAGTGCTCCGAGAACGG
GTGCGCATAGAAATTGCATCAACGCATATAGCGCTAGCAGCACGCCATAGTGACTGGCGATGCTGTCGGA
ATGGACGATATCCCGCAAGAGGCCCGGCAGTACCGGCATAACCAAGCCTATGCCTACAGCATCCAGGGTG
ACGGTGCCGAGGATGACGATGAGCGCATTGTTAGATTTCATACACGGTGCCTGACTGCGTTAGCAATTTA
ACTGTGATAAACTACCGCATTAAAGCTTATCGATGATAAGCTGTCAAACATGAGAATTCTTGAAGACGAA
AGGGCCTCGTGATACGCCTATTTTTATAGGTTAATGTCATGATAATAATGGTTTCTTAGACGTCAGGTGG
CACTTTTCGGGGAAATGTGCGCGGAACCCCTATTTGTTTATTTTTCTAAATACATTCAAATATGTATCCG
CTCATGAGACAATAACCCTGATAAATGCTTCAATAATATTGAAAAAGGAAGAGTATGAGTATTCAACATT
TCCGTGTCGCCCTTATTCCCTTTTTTGCGGCATTTTGCCTTCCTGTTTTTGCTCACCCAGAAACGCTGGT
GAAAGTAAAAGATGCTGAAGATCAGTTGGGTGCACGAGTGGGTTACATCGAACTGGATCTCAACAGCGGT
AAGATCCTTGAGAGTTTTCGCCCCGAAGAACGTTTTCCAATGATGAGCACTTTTAAAGTTCTGCTATGTG
GCGCGGTATTATCCCGTGTTGACGCCGGGCAAGAGCAACTCGGTCGCCGCATACACTATTCTCAGAATGA
CTTGGTTGAGTACTCACCAGTCACAGAAAAGCATCTTACGGATGGCATGACAGTAAGAGAATTATGCAGT
GCTGCCATAACCATGAGTGATAACACTGCGGCCAACTTACTTCTGACAACGATCGGAGGACCGAAGGAGC
TAACCGCTTTTTTGCACAACATGGGGGATCATGTAACTCGCCTTGATCGTTGGGAACCGGAGCTGAATGA
AGCCATACCAAACGACGAGCGTGACACCACGATGCCTGCAGCAATGGCAACAACGTTGCGCAAACTATTA
ACTGGCGAACTACTTACTCTAGCTTCCCGGCAACAATTAATAGACTGGATGGAGGCGGATAAAGTTGCAG
GACCACTTCTGCGCTCGGCCCTTCCGGCTGGCTGGTTTATTGCTGATAAATCTGGAGCCGGTGAGCGTGG
GTCTCGCGGTATCATTGCAGCACTGGGGCCAGATGGTAAGCCCTCCCGTATCGTAGTTATCTACACGACG
GGGAGTCAGGCAACTATGGATGAACGAAATAGACAGATCGCTGAGATAGGTGCCTCACTGATTAAGCATT
GGTAACTGTCAGACCAAGTTTACTCATATATACTTTAGATTGATTTAAAACTTCATTTTTAATTTAAAAG
GATCTAGGTGAAGATCCTTTTTGATAATCTCATGACCAAAATCCCTTAACGTGAGTTTTCGTTCCACTGA
GCGTCAGACCCCGTAGAAAAGATCAAAGGATCTTCTTGAGATCCTTTTTTTCTGCGCGTAATCTGCTGCT
TGCAAACAAAAAAACCACCGCTACCAGCGGTGGTTTGTTTGCCGGATCAAGAGCTACCAACTCTTTTTCC
GAAGGTAACTGGCTTCAGCAGAGCGCAGATACCAAATACTGTCCTTCTAGTGTAGCCGTAGTTAGGCCAC
CACTTCAAGAACTCTGTAGCACCGCCTACATACCTCGCTCTGCTAATCCTGTTACCAGTGGCTGCTGCCA
GTGGCGATAAGTCGTGTCTTACCGGGTTGGACTCAAGACGATAGTTACCGGATAAGGCGCAGCGGTCGGG
CTGAACGGGGGGTTCGTGCACACAGCCCAGCTTGGAGCGAACGACCTACACCGAACTGAGATACCTACAG
CGTGAGCTATGAGAAAGCGCCACGCTTCCCGAAGGGAGAAAGGCGGACAGGTATCCGGTAAGCGGCAGGG
TCGGAACAGGAGAGCGCACGAGGGAGCTTCCAGGGGGAAACGCCTGGTATCTTTATAGTCCTGTCGGGTT
TCGCCACCTCTGACTTGAGCGTCGATTTTTGTGATGCTCGTCAGGGGGGCGGAGCCTATGGAAAAACGCC
AGCAACGCGGCCTTTTTACGGTTCCTGGCCTTTTGCTGGCCTTTTGCTCACATGTTCTTTCCTGCGTTAT
CCCCTGATTCTGTGGATAACCGTATTACCGCCTTTGAGTGAGCTGATACCGCTCGCCGCAGCCGAACGAC
CGAGCGCAGCGAGTCAGTGAGCGAGGAAGCGGAAGAGCGCCTGATGCGGTATTTTCTCCTTACGCATCTG
TGCGGTATTTCACACCGCATATATGGTGCACTCTCAGTACAATCTGCTCTGATGCCGCATAGTTAAGCCA
GTATACACTCCGCTATCGCTACGTGACTGGGTCATGGCTGCGCCCCGACACCCGCCAACACCCGCTGACG
CGCCCTGACGGGCTTGTCTGCTCCCGGCATCCGCTTACAGACAAGCTGTGACCGTCTCCGGGAGCTGCAT
GTGTCAGAGGTTTTCACCGTCATCACCGAAACGCGCGAGGCAGCTGCGGTAAAGCTCATCAGCGTGGTCG
TGAAGCGATTCACAGATGTCTGCCTGTTCATCCGCGTCCAGCTCGTTGAGTTTCTCCAGAAGCGTTAATG
TCTGGCTTCTGATAAAGCGGGCCATGTTAAGGGCGGTTTTTTCCTGTTTGGTCACTGATGCCTCCGTGTA
AGGGGGATTTCTGTTCATGGGGGTAATGATACCGATGAAACGAGAGAGGATGCTCACGATACGGGTTACT
GATGATGAACATGCCCGGTTACTGGAACGTTGTGAGGGTAAACAACTGGCGGTATGGATGCGGCGGGACC
AGAGAAAAATCACTCAGGGTCAATGCCAGCGCTTCGTTAATACAGATGTAGGTGTTCCACAGGGTAGCCA
GCAGCATCCTGCGATGCAGATCCGGAACATAATGGTGCAGGGCGCTGACTTCCGCGTTTCCAGACTTTAC
GAAACACGGAAACCGAAGACCATTCATGTTGTTGCTCAGGTCGCAGACGTTTTGCAGCAGCAGTCGCTTC
ACGTTCGCTCGCGTATCGGTGATTCATTCTGCTAACCAGTAAGGCAACCCCGCCAGCCTAGCCGGGTCCT
CAACGACAGGAGCACGATCATGCGCACCCGTGGCCAGGACCCAACGCTGCCCGAGATGCGCCGCGTGCGG
CTGCTGGAGATGGCGGACGCGATGGATATGTTCTGCCAAGGGTTGGTTTGCGCATTCACAGTTCTCCGCA
AGAATTGATTGGCTCCAATTCTTGGAGTGGTGAATCCGTTAGCGAGGTGCCGCCGGCTTCCATTCAGGTC
GAGGTGGCCCGGCTCCATGCACCGCGACGCAACGCGGGGAGGCAGACAAGGTATAGGGCGGCGCCTACAA
TCCATGCCAACCCGTTCCATGTGCTCGCCGAGGCGGCATAAATCGCCGTGACGATCAGCGGTCCAGTGAT
CGAAGTTAGGCTGGTAAGAGCCGCGAGCGATCCTTGAAGCTGTCCCTGATGGTCGTCATCTACCTGCCTG
GACAGCATGGCCTGCAACGCGGGCATCCCGATGCCGCCGGAAGCGAGAAGAATCATAATGGGGAAGGCCA
TCCAGCCTCGCGTCGCGAACGCCAGCAAGACGTAGCCCAGCGCGTCGGCCGCCATGCCGGCGATAATGGC
CTGCTTCTCGCCGAAACGTTTGGTGGCGGGACCAGTGACGAAGGCTTGAGCGAGGGCGTGCAAGATTCCG
AATACCGCAAGCGACAGGCCGATCATCGTCGCGCTCCAGCGAAAGCGGTCCTCGCCGAAAATGACCCAGA
GCGCTGCCGGCACCTGTCCTACGAGTTGCATGATAAAGAAGACAGTCATAAGTGCGGCGACGATAGTCAT
GCCCCGCGCCCACCGGAAGGAGCTGACTGGGTTGAAGGCTCTCAAGGGCATCGGTCGACGCTCTCCCTTA
TGCGACTCCTGCATTAGGAAGCAGCCCAGTAGTAGGTTGAGGCCGTTGAGCACCGCCGCCGCAAGGAATG
GTGCATGCAAGGAGATGGCGCCCAACAGTCCCCCGGCCACGGGGCCTGCCACCATACCCACGCCGAAACA
AGCGCTCATGAGCCCGAAGTGGCGAGCCCGATCTTCCCCATCGGTGATGTCGGCGATATAGGCGCCAGCA
ACC
Features (pLannotate 1.2.2; 15 found; start..end, strand, type, name):
     73..91      +  promoter       T7 promoter: promoter for bacteriophage T7 RNA polymerase
    123..145     +  RBS            RBS: efficient ribosome binding site from bacteriophage T7 gene 10 (Olins and Rangwala, 1989)
    153..692     +  CDS            ARF5: ARF5_HUMAN - Experimental evidence at protein level: Swiss-Prot protein existence level 1. (Microbial infection) Functions as an allosteric activator of the cholera toxin catalytic subunit, an ADP-ribosyltransferase. From Homo sapiens (Human).
    711..728     +  CDS            7xHis (fragment): 6xHis affinity tag
    739..788     +  CDS            SET1 (fragment): solubility-enhancement tag derived from T7 phage gene 10B
    796..843     +  terminator     T7 terminator: transcription terminator for bacteriophage T7 RNA polymerase
    869..1161    -  CDS            TcR (fragment): tetracycline efflux protein; tet; confers resistance to tetracycline
   1209..1237    -  promoter       tet promoter: E. coli promoter for tetracycline efflux protein gene
   1350..1454    +  promoter       AmpR promoter: bla
   1455..2315    +  CDS            AmpR: β-lactamase; bla; confers resistance to ampicillin, carbenicillin, and related antibiotics
   2486..3074    +  rep_origin     ori: high-copy-number ColE1/pMB1/pBR322/pUC origin of replication
   3260..3402    -  misc_feature   bom: basis of mobility region from pBR322
   3504..3695    -  CDS            rop: Rop protein, which maintains plasmids at low copy number; rop
   3712..4092    +  CDS            YPB1_ECOLX: Protein predicted: Swiss-Prot protein existence level 4. From Escherichia coli.
   4334..51      -  CDS            TcR (fragment) (across the origin): tetracycline efflux protein; tet; confers resistance to tetracycline
