[The description below was written by a language model from this plasmid's Addgene catalogue record and pLannotate feature annotations shown in this document.]
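Description:
pET3-ARF5-His6(CO) is a bacterial expression plasmid built on the pET3c backbone for producing human ARF5, a small GTPase of the ADP-ribosylation factor family, in E. coli. The sequenced plasmid is about 5.2 kb. It replicates from a ColE1/pBR322-type origin and is selected with ampicillin through the β-lactamase (AmpR) gene and its own promoter. The backbone retains pBR322-derived elements, including the bom mobility region and the rop gene, together with disrupted fragments of the tetracycline resistance gene and the tet promoter. These flank the expression cassette and are not expected to give functional tetracycline resistance. The catalogue lists the plasmid as high copy, although rop is normally associated with reduced copy number.

The ARF5 open reading frame has been codon optimized for bacterial expression and was cloned between NdeI and BamHI sites. It lies downstream of the bacteriophage T7 promoter and the efficient ribosome binding site from T7 gene 10, and it is followed by the T7 terminator. Transcription therefore depends on T7 RNA polymerase, so protein production requires a host strain that supplies that enzyme, while ordinary cloning strains are used for propagation. No lac operator or lacI is annotated. The protein carries a C-terminal 6xHis tag joined by a short glycine-serine linker, which allows purification by immobilized metal affinity chromatography. A short fragment annotated as a T7 gene 10-derived sequence lies between the tag and the terminator and is probably residual pET3 vector sequence rather than part of the product. The recorded purpose is bacterial expression of recombinant ARF5, which could supply purified protein for biochemical or structural work.
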