Addgene plasmid #201886: pET3-ARF5-His6(CO)
Purpose: Used for bacterial expression of human protein ARF5
Depositing lab: Richard Kahn. Depositing organization: Emory University.
Backbone
  Vector backbone: pET3C
  Backbone size w/o insert (bp): 4600
  Vector type: Bacterial Expression
Growth in bacteria
  Bacterial resistance: Ampicillin, 100 μg/mL
  Growth temperature: 37°C
  Growth strain: DH5alpha
  Copy number: High Copy
Gene/Insert
  Gene/Insert name: ARF5
  Species: H. sapiens (human)
  Mutation: Codon optimized for bacterial expression
  Entrez Gene: ARF5
  Tag / fusion protein: 6xHis (GSGSGSHHHHHH) (C terminal on insert)
  Cloning method: Restriction Enzyme; 5′ cloning site NdeI (unknown if destroyed); 3′ cloning site BamHI (unknown if destroyed)
Terms and licenses: Academic/Nonprofit Terms; Industry Terms: Not Available to Industry
How to cite: pET3-ARF5-His6(CO) was a gift from Richard Kahn (Addgene plasmid # 201886 ; http://n2t.net/addgene:201886 ; RRID:Addgene_201886)
